>Addgene plasmid #147330 | pT7-EGFP-C1-HsTOB1_Q | depositor full sequence | sequence record 289777 | Full Sequence
TAGTTATTAATAGTAATCAATTACGGGGTCATTAGTTCATAGCCCATATATGGAGTTCCGCGTTACATAA
CTTACGGTAAATGGCCCGCCTGGCTGACCGCCCAACGACCCCCGCCCATTGACGTCAATAATGACGTATG
TTCCCATAGTAACGCCAATAGGGACTTTCCATTGACGTCAATGGGTGGAGTATTTACGGTAAACTGCCCA
CTTGGCAGTACATCAAGTGTATCATATGCCAAGTACGCCCCCTATTGACGTCAATGACGGTAAATGGCCC
GCCTGGCATTATGCCCAGTACATGACCTTATGGGACTTTCCTACTTGGCAGTACATCTACGTATTAGTCA
TCGCTATTACCATGGTGATGCGGTTTTGGCAGTACATCAATGGGCGTGGATAGCGGTTTGACTCACGGGG
ATTTCCAAGTCTCCACCCCATTGACGTCAATGGGAGTTTGTTTTGGCACCAAAATCAACGGGACTTTCCA
AAATGTCGTAACAACTCCGCCCCATTGACGCAAATGGGCGGTAGGCGTGTACGGTGGGAGGTCTATATAA
GCAGAGCTCTCTGGCTAACTAGAGAACCCACTGCTTACTGGCTTATCGAAATTAATACGACTCACTATAG
GGAGACCCAAGCTCTAGCGCTACCGGTCGCCACCATGGTGAGCAAGGGCGAGGAGCTGTTCACCGGGGTG
GTGCCCATCCTGGTCGAGCTGGACGGCGACGTAAACGGCCACAAGTTCAGCGTGTCCGGCGAGGGCGAGG
GCGATGCCACCTACGGCAAGCTGACCCTGAAGTTCATCTGCACCACCGGCAAGCTGCCCGTGCCCTGGCC
CACCCTCGTGACCACCCTGACCTACGGCGTGCAGTGCTTCAGCCGCTACCCCGACCACATGAAGCAGCAC
GACTTCTTCAAGTCCGCCATGCCCGAAGGCTACGTCCAGGAGCGCACCATCTTCTTCAAGGACGACGGCA
ACTACAAGACCCGCGCCGAGGTGAAGTTCGAGGGCGACACCCTGGTGAACCGCATCGAGCTGAAGGGCAT
CGACTTCAAGGAGGACGGCAACATCCTGGGGCACAAGCTGGAGTACAACTACAACAGCCACAACGTCTAT
ATCATGGCCGACAAGCAGAAGAACGGCATCAAGGTGAACTTCAAGATCCGCCACAACATCGAGGACGGCA
GCGTGCAGCTCGCCGACCACTACCAGCAGAACACCCCCATCGGCGACGGCCCCGTGCTGCTGCCCGACAA
CCACTACCTGAGCACCCAGTCCGCCCTGAGCAAAGACCCCAACGAGAAGCGCGATCACATGGTCCTGCTG
GAGTTCGTGACCGCCGCCGGGATCACTCTCGGCATGGACGAGCTGTACAAGTCCGGACTCAGATCTCGAG
CTATGCAGCTTGAAATCCAAGTAGCACTAAATTTTATTATTTCGTATTTGTACAATAAGCTTCCCAGGAG
ACGTGTCAACATTTTTGGTGAAGAACTTGAAAGACTTCTTAAGAAGAAATATGAAGGGCACTGGTATCCT
GAAAAGCCATACAAAGGATCGGGGTTTAGATGTATACACATAGGGGAGAAAGTGGACCCAGTGATTGAAC
AAGCATCCAAAGAGAGTGGTTTGGACATTGATGATGTTCGTGGCAATCTGCCACAGGATCTTAGTGTTTG
GATCGACCCATTTGAGGTTTCTTACCAAATTGGTGAAAAGGGACCAGTGAAGGTGCTTTACGTGGATGAT
AATAATGAAAATGGATGTGAGTTGGATAAGGAGATCAAAAACAGCTTTAACCCAGAGGCCCAGGTTTTTA
TGCCCATAAGTGACCCAGCCTCATCAGTGTCCAGCTCTCCATCGCCTCCTTTTGGTCACTCTGCTGCTGT
AAGCCCTACCTTCATGCCCCGGTCCACTCAGCCTTTAACCTTTACCACTGCCACTTTTGCTGCCACCAAG
TTCGGCTCTACCAAAATGAAGAATAGTGGCCGTAGCAACAAGGTTGCACGTACTTCTCCCATCAACCTCG
GCTTGAATGTGAATGACCTCTTGAAGCAGAAAGCCATCTCTTCCTCAATGCACTCTCTGTATGGGCTTGG
CTTGGGTAGCCAGCAGCAGCCACAGCAACAGCAGCAGCCAGCCCAGCCGCCACCGCCACCACCACCACCA
CAGCAGCAACAACAGCAGAAAACCTCTGCTCTTTCTCCTAATGCCAAGGAATTTATTTTTCCTAATATGC
AGGGTCAAGGTAGTAGTACCAATGGAATGTTCCCAGGTGACAGCCCCCTTAACCTCAGTCCTCTCCAGTA
CAGTAATGCCTTTGATGTGTTTGCAGCCTATGGAGGCCTCAATGAGAAGTCTTTTGTAGATGGCTTGAAT
TTTAGCTTAAATAACATGCAGTATTCTAACCAGCAATTCCAGCCTGTTATGGCTAACTAAGGATCCACCG
GATCTAGATAACTGATCATAATCAGCCATACCACATTTGTAGAGGTTTTACTTGCTTTAAAAAACCTCCC
ACACCTCCCCCTGAACCTGAAACATAAAATGAATGCAATTGTTGTTGTTAACTTGTTTATTGCAGCTTAT
AATGGTTACAAATAAAGCAATAGCATCACAAATTTCACAAATAAAGCATTTTTTTCACTGCATTCTAGTT
GTGGTTTGTCCAAACTCATCAATGTATCTTAACGCGTAAATTGTAAGCGTTAATATTTTGTTAAAATTCG
CGTTAAATTTTTGTTAAATCAGCTCATTTTTTAACCAATAGGCCGAAATCGGCAAAATCCCTTATAAATC
AAAAGAATAGACCGAGATAGGGT
[37 nt withheld, positions 2824-2860]
AAAGAACGTGGACTCCAACGTCAAAGG
[49 nt withheld, positions 2888-2936]
T
[91 nt withheld, positions 2938-3028]
G
[124 nt withheld, positions 3030-3153]
CAGGTGGCACTTTTCGGGGAAATGTGCGCGGAACCCCTATTTGTTTATTTTTCTAAATACATTCAAATAT
GTATCCGCTCATGAGACAATAACCCTGATAAATGCTTCAATAATATTGAAAAAGGAAGAGTCCTGAGGCG
GAAAGAACCAGCTGTGGAATGTGTGTCAGTTAGGGTGTGGAAAGTCCCCAGGCTCCCCAGCAGGCAGAAG
TATGCAAAGCATGCATCTCAATTAGTCAGCAACCAGGTGTGGAAAGTCCCCAGGCTCCCCAGCAGGCAGA
AGTATGCAAAGCATGCATCTCAATTAGTCAGCAACCATAGTCCCGCCCCTAACTCCGCCCATCCCGCCCC
TAACTCCGCCCAGTTCCGCCCATTCTCCGCCCCATGGCTGACTAATTTTTTTTATTTATGCAGAGGCCGA
GGCCGCCTCGGCCTCTGAGCTATTCCAGAAGTAGTGAGGAGGCTTTTTTGGAGGCCTAGGCTTTTGCAAA
GATCGATCAAGAGACAGGATGAGGATCGTTTCGCATGATTGAACAAGATGGATTGCACGCAGGTTCTCCG
GCCGCTTGGGTGGAGAGGCTATTCGGCTATGACTGGGCACAACAGACAATCGGCTGCTCTGATGCCGCCG
TGTTCCGGCTGTCAGCGCAGGGGCGCCCGGTTCTTTTTGTCAAGACCGACCTGTCCGGTGCCCTGAATGA
ACTGCAAGACGAGGCAGCGCGGCTATCGTGGCTGGCCACGACGGGCGTTCCTTGCGCAGCTGTGCTCGAC
GTTGTCACTGAAGCGGGAAGGGACTGGCTGCTATTGGGCGAAGTGCCGGGGCAGGATCTCCTGTCATCTC
ACCTTGCTCCTGCCGAGAAAGTATCCATCATGGCTGATGCAATGCGGCGGCTGCATACGCTTGATCCGGC
TACCTGCCCATTCGACCACCAAGCGAAACATCGCATCGAGCGAGCACGTACTCGGATGGAAGCCGGTCTT
GTCGATCAGGATGATCTGGACGAAGAGCATCAGGGGCTCGCGCCAGCCGAACTGTTCGCCAGGCTCAAGG
CGAGCATGCCCGACGGCGAGGATCTCGTCGTGACCCATGGCGATGCCTGCTTGCCGAATATCATGGTGGA
AAATGGCCGCTTTTCTGGATTCATCGACTGTGGCCGGCTGGGTGTGGCGGACCGCTATCAGGACATAGCG
TTGGCTACCCGTGATATTGCTGAAGAGCTTGGCGGCGAATGGGCTGACCGCTTCCTCGTGCTTTACGGTA
TCGCCGCTCCCGATTCGCAGCGCATCGCCTTCTATCGCCTTCTTGACGAGTTCTTCTGAGCGGGACTCTG
GGGTTCGAAATGACCGACCAAGCGACGCCCAACCTGCCATCACGAGATTTCGATTCCACCGCCGCCTTCT
ATGAAAGGTTGGGCTTCGGAATCGTTTTCCGGGACGCCGGCTGGATGATCCTCCAGCGCGGGGATCTCAT
GCTGGAGTTCTTCGCCCACCCTAGGGGGAGGCTAACTGAAACACGGAAGGAGACAATACCGGAAGGAACC
CGCGCTATGACGGCAATAAAAAGACAGAATAAAACGCACGGTGTTGGGTCGTTTGTTCATAAACGCGGGG
TTCGGTCCCAGGGCTGGCACTCTGTCGATACCCCACCGAGACCCCATTGGGGCCAATACGCCCGCGTTTC
TTCCTTTTCCCCACCCCACCCCCCAAGTTCGGGTGAAGGCCCAGGGCTCGCAGCCAACGTCGGGGCGGCA
GGCCCTGCCATAGCCTCAGGTTACTCATATATACTTTAGATTGATTTAAAACTTCATTTTTAATTTAAAA
GGATCTAGGTGAAGATCCTTTTTGATAATCTCATGACCAAAATCCCTTAACGTGAGTTTTCGTTCCACTG
AGCGTCAGACCCCGTAGAAAAGATCAAAGGATCTTCTTGAGATCCTTTTTTTCTGCGCGTAATCTGCTGC
TTGCAAACAAAAAAACCACCGCTACCAGCGGTGGTTTGTTTGCCGGATCAAGAGCTACCAACTCTTTTTC
CGAAGGTAACTGGCTTCAGCAGAGCGCAGATACCAAATACTGTCCTTCTAGTGTAGCCGTAGTTAGGCCA
CCACTTCAAGAACTCTGTAGCACCGCCTACATACCTCGCTCTGCTAATCCTGTTACCAGTGGCTGCTGCC
AGTGGCGATAAGTCGTGTCTTACCGGGTTGGACTCAAGACGATAGTTACCGGATAAGGCGCAGCGGTCGG
GCTGAACGGGGGGTTCGTGCACACAGCCCAGCTTGGAGCGAACGACCTACACCGAACTGAGATACCTACA
GCGTGAGCTATGAGAAAGCGCCACGCTTCCCGAAGGGAGAAAGGCGGACAGGTATCCGGTAAGCGGCAGG
GTCGGAACAGGAGAGCGCACGAGGGAGCTTCCAGGGGGAAACGCCTGGTATCTTTATAGTCCTGTCGGGT
TTCGCCACCTCTGACTTGAGCGTCGATTTTTGTGATGCTCGTCAGGGGGGCGGAGCCTATGGAAAAACGC
CAGCAACGCGGCCTTTTTACGGTTCCTGGCCTTTTGCTGGCCTTTTGCTCACATGTTCTTTCCTGCGTTA
TCCCCTGATTCTGTGGATAACCGTATTACCGCCATGCAT
Features (pLannotate 1.2.2; 17 found; start..end, strand, type, name):
     61..364     +  enhancer       CMV enhancer: human cytomegalovirus immediate early enhancer
    365..568     +  promoter       CMV promoter: human cytomegalovirus (CMV) immediate early promoter
    564..597     +  LTR            5' LTR (truncated) (fragment): truncated 5' long terminal repeat (LTR) from HIV-1
    613..631     +  promoter       T7 promoter: promoter for bacteriophage T7 RNA polymerase
    665..1381    +  CDS            EGFP: EGFP is a basic (constitutively fluorescent) green fluorescent protein published in 1996, derived from Aequorea victoria. It is reported to be a rapidly-maturing weak dimer with moderate acid sensitivity.
   1382..1402    +  misc_feature   MCS (fragment): multiple cloning site
   1403..2437    +  CDS            TOB1: TOB1_HUMAN - Also known as TOB, TROB1. Experimental evidence at protein level: Swiss-Prot protein existence level 1. Anti-proliferative protein; the function is mediated by association with deadenylase subunits of the CCR4-NOT complex (PubMed:8632892, PubMed:23236473). Mediates CPEB3-accelerated mRNA deadenylation by binding to CPEB3 and recruiting CNOT7 which leads to target mRNA deadenylation and decay (PubMed:21336257). From Homo sapiens (Human).
   2463..2547    +  CDS            large T antigen (fragment): large T antigen from SV40 (simian virus 40)
   2570..2691    +  polyA_signal   SV40 poly(A) signal: SV40 polyadenylation signal
   2725..3153    -  rep_origin     f1 ori (sequence partly withheld): f1 bacteriophage origin of replication; arrow indicates direction of (+) strand synthesis
   3180..3284    +  promoter       AmpR promoter: bla
   3286..3643    +  promoter       SV40 promoter: SV40 enhancer and early promoter
   3678..4472    +  CDS            NeoR/KanR: aminoglycoside phosphotransferase from Tn5; aph(3')-II (or nptII); confers resistance to neomycin, kanamycin, and G418 (Geneticin®)
   4493..4645    +  CDS            ble (fragment): BLE_KLEPN - Experimental evidence at protein level: Swiss-Prot protein existence level 1. Binding protein with a strong affinity to the bleomycin family of antibiotics. Binds to CL990; an antimitotic-antibiotic compound. From Klebsiella pneumoniae.
   4704..4751    +  polyA_signal   HSV TK poly(A) signal: herpes simplex virus thymidine kinase polyadenylation signal (Cole and Stacy, 1985)
   4842..4858    -  polyA_signal   bGH poly(A) signal (fragment): bovine growth hormone polyadenylation signal
   5080..5668    +  rep_origin     ori: high-copy-number ColE1/pMB1/pBR322/pUC origin of replication
