[The description below was written by a language model from this plasmid's Addgene catalogue record and pLannotate feature annotations shown in this document.]
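Description:
pT7-EGFP-C1-HsTOB1_Q is a 5,782 nt mammalian expression plasmid that produces human TOB1 fused to the C-terminus of EGFP. The catalogue lists the backbone as unknown, but the name and feature layout fit an EGFP-C1-type vector with an added T7 promoter. The human cytomegalovirus immediate early enhancer and promoter drive transcription in mammalian cells. A bacteriophage T7 promoter lies just upstream of the coding region and could in principle support T7 polymerase-driven transcription, although the record does not state that use. The EGFP open reading frame is followed by a short remnant of the multiple cloning site and then directly by the TOB1 coding sequence, which the depositor relates to an NCBI reference mRNA. The SV40 polyadenylation signal terminates the transcript. Several short annotated fragments (a truncated HIV-1 LTR piece, large T antigen, ble and bGH poly(A) fragments) are most likely sequence-similarity hits within standard backbone regions rather than functional elements.

The plasmid is propagated in E. coli through a high-copy ColE1/pUC-type origin, and an f1 origin is also present. Selection relies on a single Tn5 aminoglycoside phosphotransferase (NeoR/KanR) gene. It is preceded by both a bacterial bla promoter and the SV40 enhancer/early promoter and is followed by the HSV TK polyadenylation signal. This gives kanamycin resistance in bacteria and allows G418 selection in mammalian cells.

TOB1 is an anti-proliferative protein that acts by associating with deadenylase subunits of the CCR4-NOT complex to promote mRNA deadenylation and decay. The stated purpose is simply mammalian expression of HsTOB1, and the EGFP tag would allow the protein to be visualised or captured. The meaning of the "_Q" suffix is not explained. The depositor notes that the supplied sequence may be theoretical or predicted.
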