Addgene plasmid #147330: pT7-EGFP-C1-HsTOB1_Q
Purpose: Mammalian Expression of HsTOB1
Depositing lab: Elisa Izaurralde. Depositing organization: Max Planck Institute for Developmental Biology.
Backbone
  Vector backbone: Unknown
  Vector type: Mammalian Expression
Growth in bacteria
  Bacterial resistance: Kanamycin, 50 μg/mL
  Growth temperature: 37°C
  Growth strain: DH5alpha
  Copy number: High Copy
Gene/Insert
  Gene/Insert name: HsTOB1
  Species: H. sapiens (human)
  Entrez Gene: TOB1 (a.k.a. APRO5, APRO6, PIG49, TOB, TROB, TROB1)
  Cloning method: Unknown
Terms and licenses: Academic/Nonprofit Terms; Industry Terms: Not Available to Industry
Depositor comments: sequence given by NCBI: NM_005749.1 Plasmids from this collection were made available to the research community and donated after the lab closed. Please note that the sequence provided by the depositing laboratory may be theoretical/predicted or based on Sanger sequencing results. There may be discrepancies between sequencing results obtained by Addgene and the depositor sequence. If an Addgene verified sequence is not available, please contact before placing your order to request that our lab fully sequence the plasmid.
How to cite: pT7-EGFP-C1-HsTOB1_Q was a gift from Elisa Izaurralde (Addgene plasmid # 147330 ; http://n2t.net/addgene:147330 ; RRID:Addgene_147330)
